Addgene plasmid #130960: pLY132
Purpose: Engineered sgRNA-LEB3 generator including Anderson promoter J23100 for golden gate assembly
Depositing lab: Baojun Wang. Depositing organization: University of Edinburgh. Publication: Engineered CRISPRa enables programmable eukaryote-like gene activation in bacteria. Liu Y, Wan X, Wang B. Nat Commun. 2019 Aug 26;10(1):3693. doi: 10.1038/s41467-019-11479-0. PubMed 31451697.
Backbone
  Vector backbone: pSB1K3mut
  Backbone manufacturer: Designed by: Austin Che; Mutated by: unknown
  Backbone size w/o insert (bp): 2204
  Total vector size (bp): 2470
  Vector type: Bacterial Expression, Synthetic Biology
Growth in bacteria
  Bacterial resistance: Kanamycin, 50 μg/mL
  Growth temperature: 37°C
  Growth strain: DH5alpha
  Growth instructions: Culture in the Lennox’s Luria-Bertani (LB) medium (10 g/L peptone, 5 g/L yeast extract, 5 g/L NaCl)
  Copy number: High Copy
Gene/Insert
  Gene/Insert name: sgRNA-LEB3
  gRNA/shRNA sequence: CATAGTTCGTTTCCCAT
  Species: Synthetic
  Promoter: Anderson promoter J23100
  Cloning method: Ligation Independent Cloning
  Sequencing primers: 5′ TGCCACTTGACGTCTAAGAA; 3′ ATTACCGCCTTTGAGTGAGC
Terms and licenses: Academic/Nonprofit Terms; Industry Terms: Not Available to Industry
Depositor comments: The Top10 bacterial strain should be used for downstream applications
How to cite: pLY132 was a gift from Baojun Wang (Addgene plasmid # 130960 ; http://n2t.net/addgene:130960 ; RRID:Addgene_130960)
