[The description below was written by a language model from this plasmid's Addgene catalogue record and pLannotate feature annotations shown in this document.]
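Description:
pLY132 is a small (about 2.5 kb) high-copy bacterial plasmid built on pSB1K3mut, a mutated derivative of the BioBrick assembly vector pSB1K3. It replicates in E. coli from a ColE1/pUC-type origin and is selected through a KanR gene (aminoglycoside phosphotransferase) conferring kanamycin resistance. The cloning region is bounded by the BioBrick prefix and suffix and is insulated by flanking transcription terminators, including a his operon terminator downstream of the insert.

The payload is a synthetic single guide RNA expression unit, sgRNA-LEB3, driven by the constitutive Anderson promoter J23100. The automated annotation labels the promoter as a fragment of the closely related J23119, which is expected given the sequence similarity within this promoter family. The guide scaffold is an engineered version of the Streptococcus pyogenes Cas9 sgRNA. It appears in the feature table as scaffold fragments interrupted by two boxB hairpins, the RNA elements from bacteriophage λ that are bound by the λN peptide. Such hairpins let the guide RNA recruit a λN-fused effector protein to the DNA site specified by the spacer, which fits the associated work on programmable CRISPR activation (CRISPRa) in bacteria. However, the record does not name the effector or the Cas9 variant used with it, nor the target of the LEB3 spacer.

The plasmid is described as an sgRNA "generator" for Golden Gate assembly, meaning it supplies a promoter-plus-sgRNA module to be combined into larger constructs or genetic circuits. The type IIS sites used for this are not annotated in the feature table.
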