Features (pLannotate 1.2.2; 11 found; start..end, strand, type, name):
     51..94      -  terminator     bacterial terminator: putative bacterial transcription terminator
     97..118     +  misc_feature   BioBrick prefix: BioBrick prefix for parts that do not start with "ATG"
    196..220     +  promoter       J23119(SpeI) promoter (fragment): bacterial promoter (Registry of Standard Biological Parts BBa J23119) modified to end with an SpeI site
    268..286     +  protein_bind   boxB: λ N peptide binding site consisting of an RNA hairpin within the N-utliization (nut) site of the λ bacteriophage transcript (Tan and Frankel, 1995) λN peptide
    287..323     +  misc_RNA       gRNA scaffold (fragment): guide RNA scaffold for the Streptococcus pyogenes CRISPR/Cas9 system
    323..341     +  protein_bind   boxB: λ N peptide binding site consisting of an RNA hairpin within the N-utliization (nut) site of the λ bacteriophage transcript (Tan and Frankel, 1995) λN peptide
    342..361     +  misc_RNA       gRNA scaffold (fragment): guide RNA scaffold for the Streptococcus pyogenes CRISPR/Cas9 system
    385..405     +  misc_feature   BioBrick suffix: universal suffix for all parts
    406..463     +  terminator     his operon terminator: This putative transcriptin terminator from the E. coli his operon has a 2-bp deletion introduced during synthesis. Its efficiency has not been determined.
    658..1246    -  rep_origin     ori: high-copy-number ColE1/pMB1/pBR322/pUC origin of replication
   1479..2294    -  CDS            KanR: aminoglycoside phosphotransferase; aph(3')-Ia; confers resistance to kanamycin in bacteria or G418 (Geneticin®) in eukaryotes
>Addgene plasmid #130960 | pLY132 | addgene full sequence | sequence record 257712 | Addgene NGS Result
CATTATTATCATGACATTAACCTATAAAAATAGGCGTATCACGAGGCAGAATTTCAGATAAAAAAAATCC
TTAGCTTTCGCTAAGGATGATTTCTGGAATTCGCGGCCGCTTCTAGAGGAAGACAACCTAGGAAACACAG
AAAAAAGCCCGCACCTGACAGTGCGGGCTTTTTTTTTCGACCAAAGGTACTAGAGTTGACGGCTAGCTCA
GTCCTAGGTACAGTGCTAGCTACTAGAGCATAGTTCGTTTCCCATGTTTGAGAGCTAGGGCCCTGAAGAA
GGGCCCTAGCAAGTTCAAATAAGGCTAGTCCGTTATCAACTTGGGCCCTGAAGAAGGGCCCAAGTGGCAC
CGAGTCGGTGCTTTTTTTAAAGACGTTTGTCTTCTACTAGTAGCGGCCGCTGCAGTCCGGCAAAAAAGGG
CAAGGTGTCACCACCCTGCCCTTTTTCTTTAAAACCGAAAAGATTACTTCGCGTTATGCAGGCTTCCTCG
CTCACTGACTCGCTGCGCTCGGTCGTTCGGCTGCGGCGAGCGGTATCAGCTCACTCAAAGGCGGTAATAC
GGTTATCCACAGAATCAGGGGATAACGCAGGAAAGAACATGTGAGCAAAAGGCCAGCAAAAGGCCAGGAA
CCGTAAAAAGGCCGCGTTGCTGGCGTTTTTCCACAGGCTCCGCCCCCCTGACGAGCATCACAAAAATCGA
CGCTCAAGTCAGAGGTGGCGAAACCCGACAGGACTATAAAGATACCAGGCGTTTCCCCCTGGAAGCTCCC
TCGTGCGCTCTCCTGTTCCGACCCTGCCGCTTACCGGATACCTGTCCGCCTTTCTCCCTTCGGGAAGCGT
GGCGCTTTCTCATAGCTCACGCTGTAGGTATCTCAGTTCGGTGTAGGTCGTTCGCTCCAAGCTGGGCTGT
GTGCACGAACCCCCCGTTCAGCCCGACCGCTGCGCCTTATCCGGTAACTATCGTCTTGAGTCCAACCCGG
TAAGACACGACTTATCGCCACTGGCAGCAGCCACTGGTAACAGGATTAGCAGAGCGAGGTATGTAGGCGG
TGCTACAGAGTTCTTGAAGTGGTGGCCTAACTACGGCTACACTAGAAGAACAGTATTTGGTATCTGCGCT
CTGCTGAAGCCAGTTACCTTCGGAAAAAGAGTTGGTAGCTCTTGATCCGGCAAACAAACCACCGCTGGTA
GCGGTGGTTTTTTTGTTTGCAAGCAGCAGATTACGCGCAGAAAAAAAGGATCTCAAGAAGATCCTTTGAT
CTTTTCTACGGGGTCTGACGCTCAGTGGAACGAAAACTCACGTTAAGGGATTTTGGTCATGAGATTATCA
AAAAGGATCTTCACCTAGATCCTTTTAAATTAAAAATGAAGTTTTAAATCAATCTAAAGTATATATGAGT
AAACTTGGTCTGACAGCTCGAGTCCCGTCAAGTCAGCGTAATGCTCTGCCAGTGTTACAACCAATTAACC
AATTCTGATTAGAAAAACTCATCGAGCATCAAATGAAACTGCAATTTATTCATATCAGGATTATCAATAC
CATATTTTTGAAAAAGCCGTTTCTGTAATGAAGGAGAAAACTCACCGAGGCAGTTCCATAGGATGGCAAG
ATCCTGGTATCGGTCTGCGATTCCGACTCGTCCAACATCAATACAACCTATTAATTTCCCCTCGTCAAAA
ATAAGGTTATCAAGTGAGAAATCACCATGAGTGACGACTGAATCCGGTGAGAATGGCAAAAGCTTATGCA
TTTCTTTCCAGACTTGTTCAACAGGCCAGCCATTACGCTCGTCATCAAAATCACTCGCATCAACCAAACC
GTTATTCATTCGTGATTGCGCCTGAGCGAGACGAAATACGCGATCGCTGTTAAAAGGACAATTACAAACA
GGAATCGAATGCAACCGGCGCAGGAACACTGCCAGCGCATCAACAATATTTTCACCTGAATCAGGATATT
CTTCTAATACCTGGAATGCTGTTTTCCCGGGGATCGCAGTGGTGAGTAACCATGCATCATCAGGAGTACG
GATAAAATGCTTGATGGTCGGAAGAGGCATAAATTCCGTCAGCCAGTTTAGTCTGACCATCTCATCTGTA
ACATCATTGGCAACGCTACCTTTGCCATGTTTCAGAAACAACTCTGGCGCATCGGGCTTCCCATACAATC
GATAGATTGTCGCACCTGATTGCCCGACATTATCGCGAGCCCATTTATACCCATATAAATCAGCATCCAT
GTTGGAATTTAATCGCGGCCTGGAGCAAGACGTTTCCCGTTGAATATGGCTCATAACACCCCTTGTATTA
CTGTTTATGTAAGCAGACAGTTTTATTGTTCATGATGATATATTTTTATCTTGTGCAATGTAACATCAGA
GATTTTGAGACACAACGTGGCTTTGTTGAATAAATCGAACTTTTGCTGAGTTGAAGGATCAGCTCGAGTG
CCACTTGACGTCTAAGAAAC
