>Addgene plasmid #130960 | pLY132 | depositor partial sequence | sequence record 250957 | sgRNA-LEB3
CATAGTTCGTTTCCCATGTTTGAGAGCTAGGGCCCTGAAGAAGGGCCCTAGCAAGTTCAAATAAGGCTAG
TCCGTTATCAACTTGGGCCCTGAAGAAGGGCCCAAGTGGCACCGAGTCGGTGCTTTTTTT
